>Addgene plasmid #173017 | pcDNA3-GR-ICUE2 | addgene full sequence | sequence record 343317 | Addgene NGS Result
AAGGCAAAATGCCGCAAAAAAGGGAATAAGGGCGACACGGAAATGTTGAATACTCATACTCTTCCTTTTT
CAATATTATTGAAGCATTTATCAGGGTTATTGTCTCATGAGCGGATACATATTTGAATGTATTTAGAAAA
ATAAACAAATAGGGGTTCCGCGCACATTTCCCCGAAAAGTGCCACCTGACGTCGACGGATCGGGAGATCT
CCCGATCCCCTATGGTGCACTCTCAGTACAATCTGCTCTGATGCCGCATAGTTAAGCCAGTATCTGCTCC
CTGCTTGTGTGTTGGAGGTCGCTGAGTAGTGCGCGAGCAAAATTTAAGCTACAACAAGGCAAGGCTTGAC
CGACAATTGCATGAAGAATCTGCTTAGGGTTAGGCGTTTTGCGCTGCTTCGCGATGTACGGGCCAGATAT
ACGCGTTGACATTGATTATTGACTAGTTATTAATAGTAATCAATTACGGGGTCATTAGTTCATAGCCCAT
ATATGGAGTTCCGCGTTACATAACTTACGGTAAATGGCCCGCCTGGCTGACCGCCCAACGACCCCCGCCC
ATTGACGTCAATAATGACGTATGTTCCCATAGTAACGCCAATAGGGACTTTCCATTGACGTCAATGGGTG
GAGTATTTACGGTAAACTGCCCACTTGGCAGTACATCAAGTGTATCATATGCCAAGTACGCCCCCTATTG
ACGTCAATGACGGTAAATGGCCCGCCTGGCATTATGCCCAGTACATGACCTTATGGGACTTTCCTACTTG
GCAGTACATCTACGTATTAGTCATCGCTATTACCATGGTGATGCGGTTTTGGCAGTACATCAATGGGCGT
GGATAGCGGTTTGACTCACGGGGATTTCCAAGTCTCCACCCCATTGACGTCAATGGGAGTTTGTTTTGGC
ACCAAAATCAACGGGACTTTCCAAAATGTCGTAACAACTCCGCCCCATTGACGCAAATGGGCGGTAGGCG
TGTACGGTGGGAGGTCTATATAAGCAGAGCTCTCTGGCTAACTAGAGAACCCACTGCTTACTGGCTTATC
GAAATTAATACGACTCACTATAGGGAGACCCAAGCTTGCGGCCGCCACCATGGTGCGGGGTTCTCATCAT
CATCATCATCATGGTATGGCTAGCATGACTGGTGGACAGCAAATGGGTCGGGATCTGTACGACGATGACG
ATAAGGATCCCATGGTGAGCAAGGGCGAGGAGCTGTTCACCGGGGTGGTGCCCATCCTGGTCGAGCTGGA
CGGCGACGTAAACGGCCACAAGTTCAGCGTGTCCGGCGAGGGCGAGGGCGATGCCACCTACGGCAAGCTG
ACCCTGAAGTTCATCTGCACCACCGGCAAGCTGCCCGTGCCCTGGCCCACCCTCGTGACCACCCTGACCT
ACGGCGTGCAGTGCTTCAGCCGCTACCCCGACCACATGAAGCAGCACGACTTCTTCAAGTCCGCCATGCC
CGAAGGCTACGTCCAGGAGCGCACCATCTTCTTCAAGGACGACGGCAACTACAAGACCCGCGCCGAGGTG
AAGTTCGAGGGCGACACCCTGGTGAACCGCATCGAGCTGAAGGGCATCGACTTCAAGGAGGACGGCAACA
TCCTGGGGCACAAGCTGGAGTACAACTACAACAGCCACAACGTCTATATCATGGCCGACAAGCAGAAGAA
CGGCATCAAGGCCAACTTCAAGATCCGCCACAACATCGAGGACGGCAGCGTGCAGCTCGCCGACCACTAC
CAGCAGAACACCCCCATCGGCGACGGCCCCGTGCTGCTGCCCGACAACCACTACCTGAGCACCCAGTCCG
CCCTGAGCAAAGACCCCAACGAGAAGCGCGATCACATGGTCCTGCTGGAGTTCGTGACCGCCGCCGGGAT
CACTCTCGGCATGGACGAGCTGTACAAGAGATCTCCCGTGGGAACTCATGAGATGGAGGAGGAGTTGGCC
GAAGCTGTGGCCCTGCTCTCCCAGCGGGGGCCTGACGCCCTGCTCACTGTGGCACTTCGAAAGCCCCCAG
GTCAGCGCACGGATGAAGAGCTGGACCTCATCTTTGAGGAGCTGCTGCACATCAAGGCTGTGGCCCACCT
CTCCAACTCGGTGAAGCGAGAATTAGCGGCTGTTCTGCTCTTTGAACCACACAGCAAGGCAGGGACCGTG
TTGTTCAGCCAGGGGGACAAGGGCACTTCGTGGTACATTATCTGGAAGGGATCTGTCAACGTGGTGACCC
ATGGCAAGGGGCTGGTGACCACCCTGCATGAGGGAGATGATTTTGGACAGCTGGCTCTGGTGAATGATGC
ACCCCGGGCAGCCACCATCATCCTGCGAGAAGACAACTGTCATTTCCTGCGTGTGGACAAGCAGGACTTC
AACCGTATCATCAAGGATGTGGAGGCAAAGACCATGCGGCTGGAAGAACATGGCAAAGTGGTGCTGGTGC
TGGAGAGAGCCTCTCAGGGCGCCGGCCCTTCCCGACCCCCAACCCCAGGCAGGAACCGGTATACAGTGAT
GTCTGGCACCCCAGAGAAGATCCTAGAGCTTCTGTTGGAGGCCATGGGACCAGATTCCAGTGCTCATGAC
CAAACAGAGACATTCCTCAGCGACTTCCTCCTGACCCACAGGGTCTTCATGCCCAGCGCCCAACTCTGCG
CTGCCCTTCTGCACCACTTCCATGTGGAGCCTGCGGGTGGCAGCGAGCAGGAGCGCAGCACCTACGTCTG
CAACAAGAGGCAGCAGATCTTGCGGCTGGTCAGCCAGTGGGTGGCCCTGTATGGCTCCATGCTCCACACT
GACCCTGTGGCCACCAGCTTCCTCCAGAAACTCTCAGACCTGGTGGGCAGGGACACCCGACTCAGCAACC
TGCTGAGGGAGCAGTGGCCAGAGAGGCGGCGATGCCACAGGTTGGAGAATGGCTGTGGGAATGCATCTCC
TCAGATGAAGGCCCGGAACTTGCCTGTTTGGCTCCCCAACCAGGACGAGCCCCTTCCTGGCAGCAGCTGT
GCCATCCAAGTTGGGGATAAAGTCCCCTATGACATCTGCCGGCCAGACCACTCAGTGTTGACCCTGCAGC
TGCCTGTGACAGCCTCCGTGAGAGAGGTGATGGCAGCGTTGGCCCAGGAGGATGGCTGGACCAAGGGGCA
GGTGCTGGTGAAGGTCAATTCTGCAGGTGATGCCATTGGCCTGCAGCCAGATGCCCGTGGTGTGGCCACA
TCTCTGGGGCTCAATGAGCGTCTCTTTGTTGTCAACCCACAGGAAGCGCATGAGCTGATCCCACACCCTG
ACCAGCTGGGGCCCACTGTGGGCTCTGCTGAGGGGCTGGACCTGGTGAGTGCCAAGGACCTGGCAGGCCA
GCTGACGGACCACGACTGGAGCCTCTTCAACAGTATCCACCAGGTGGAGCTGATCCACTATGTGCTGGGC
CCCCAGCATCTGCGGGATGTCACCACCGCCAACCTGGAGCGCTTCATGCGCCGCTTCAATGAGCTGCAGT
ACTGGGTGGCCACCGAGCTGTGTCTCTGCCCCGTGCCCGGCCCCCGGGCCCAGCTGCTCAGGAAGTTCAT
TAAGCTGGCGGCCCACCTCAAGGAGCAGAAGAATCTCAATTCCTTCTTTGCCGTCATGTTTGGCCTCAGC
AACTCGGCCATCAGCCACCTAGCCCACACCTGGGAGCGGCTGCCCCACAAAGTCCGGAAGCTGTACTCCG
CCCTCGAGAGGCTGCTGGACCCCTCATGGAACCACCGGGTATACCGACTGGCCCTCGCCAAGCTCTCCCC
TCCTGTCATCCCCTTCATGCCCCTTCTTCTCAAAGACATGACCTTCATTCATGAGGGAAACCACACACTA
GTGGAGAATCTCATCAACTTTGAGAAGATGAGAATGATGGCCAGAGTCGCGCGGATGCTGCACCACTGCC
GAAGCCACAACCCTGTGCCTCTCTCACCACTCAGAAGCCGAGTTTCCCACCTCCACGAGGACAGCCAGGT
GGCGAGGATTTCCACATGCTCGGAGCAGTCCCTGAGCACCCGGAGTCCAGCCAGCACCTGGGCTTATGTC
CAGCAGCTGAAGGTCATTGACAACCAGCGGGAACTCTCCCGCCTCTCCCGAGAGCTGGAGCCAGGTACCA
TGAGCGAGCTGATTAAGGAGAACATGCACATGAAGCTGTACATGGAGGGCACCGTGAACAACCACCACTT
CAAGTGCACATCCGAGGGCGAAGGCAAGCCCTACGAGGGCACCCAGACCATGAGAATCAAGGTGGTCGAG
GGCGGCCCTCTCCCCTTCGCCTTCGACATCCTGGCTACCAGCTTCATGTACGGCAGCAGAACCTTCATCA
ACCACACCCAGGGCATCCCCGATTTCTTTAAGCAGTCCTTCCCTGAGGGCTTCACATGGGAGAGAGTCAC
CACATACGAAGACGGGGGCGTGCTGACCGCTACCCAGGACACCAGCCTCCAGGACGGCTGCCTCATCTAC
AACGTCAAGATCAGAGGGGTGAACTTCCCATCCAACGGCCCTGTGATGCAGAAGAAAACACTCGGCTGGG
AGGCCAACACCGAGATGCTGTACCCCGCTGACGGCGGCCTGGAAGGCAGAACCGTCATGGCCCTGAAGCT
CGTGGGCGGGGGCCACCTGATCTGCAACTTCAAGACCACATACAGATCCAAGAAACCCGCTAAGAACCTC
AAGATGCCCGGCGTCTACTATGTGGACCACAGACTGGAAAGAATCAAGGAGGCCGACAAAGAGACCTACG
TCGAGCAGCACGAGGTGGCTGTGGCCAGATACTGCGACCTCCCTAGCAAACTGGGGCACAAGTAAGAATT
CAAGAAGAAGAAGAAGAGCAAGACCAAGTGCGTGATCATGTAATCTAGAGGGCCCTATTCTATAGTGTCA
CCTAAATGCTAGAGCTCGCTGATCAGCCTCGACTGTGCCTTCTAGTTGCCAGCCATCTGTTGTTTGCCCC
TCCCCCGTGCCTTCCTTGACCCTGGAAGGTGCCACTCCCACTGTCCTTTCCTAATAAAATGAGGAAATTG
CATCGCATTGTCTGAGTAGGTGTCATTCTATTCTGGGGGGTGGGGTGGGGCAGGACAGCAAGGGGGAGGA
TTGGGAAGACAATAGCAGGCATGCTGGGGATGCGGTGGGCTCTATGGCTTCTGAGGCGGAAAGAACCAGC
TGGGGCTCTAGGGGGTATCCCC
[124 nt withheld, positions 5203-5326]
C
[91 nt withheld, positions 5328-5418]
A
[49 nt withheld, positions 5420-5468]
CCTTTGACGTTGGAGTCCACGTTCTTT
[37 nt withheld, positions 5496-5532]
ACCCTATCTCGGTCTATTCTTTTGATTTATAAGGGATTTTGCCGATTTCGGCCTATTGGTTAAAAAATGA
GCTGATTTAACAAAAATTTAACGCGAATTAATTCTGTGGAATGTGTGTCAGTTAGGGTGTGGAAAGTCCC
CAGGCTCCCCAGCAGGCAGAAGTATGCAAAGCATGCATCTCAATTAGTCAGCAACCAGGTGTGGAAAGTC
CCCAGGCTCCCCAGCAGGCAGAAGTATGCAAAGCATGCATCTCAATTAGTCAGCAACCATAGTCCCGCCC
CTAACTCCGCCCATCCCGCCCCTAACTCCGCCCAGTTCCGCCCATTCTCCGCCCCATGGCTGACTAATTT
TTTTTATTTATGCAGAGGCCGAGGCCGCCTCTGCCTCTGAGCTATTCCAGAAGTAGTGAGGAGGCTTTTT
TGGAGGCCTAGGCTTTTGCAAAAAGCTCCCGGGAGCTTGTATATCCATTTTCGGATCTGATCAAGAGACA
GGATGAGGATCGTTTCGCATGATTGAACAAGATGGATTGCACGCAGGTTCTCCGGCCGCTTGGGTGGAGA
GGCTATTCGGCTATGACTGGGCACAACAGACAATCGGCTGCTCTGATGCCGCCGTGTTCCGGCTGTCAGC
GCAGGGGCGCCCGGTTCTTTTTGTCAAGACCGACCTGTCCGGTGCCCTGAATGAACTGCAGGACGAGGCA
GCGCGGCTATCGTGGCTGGCCACGACGGGCGTTCCTTGCGCAGCTGTGCTCGACGTTGTCACTGAAGCGG
GAAGGGACTGGCTGCTATTGGGCGAAGTGCCGGGGCAGGATCTCCTGTCATCTCACCTTGCTCCTGCCGA
GAAAGTATCCATCATGGCTGATGCAATGCGGCGGCTGCATACGCTTGATCCGGCTACCTGCCCATTCGAC
CACCAAGCGAAACATCGCATCGAGCGAGCACGTACTCGGATGGAAGCCGGTCTTGTCGATCAGGATGATC
TGGACGAAGAGCATCAGGGGCTCGCGCCAGCCGAACTGTTCGCCAGGCTCAAGGCGCGCATGCCCGACGG
CGAGGATCTCGTCGTGACCCATGGCGATGCCTGCTTGCCGAATATCATGGTGGAAAATGGCCGCTTTTCT
GGATTCATCGACTGTGGCCGGCTGGGTGTGGCGGACCGCTATCAGGACATAGCGTTGGCTACCCGTGATA
TTGCTGAAGAGCTTGGCGGCGAATGGGCTGACCGCTTCCTCGTGCTTTACGGTATCGCCGCTCCCGATTC
GCAGCGCATCGCCTTCTATCGCCTTCTTGACGAGTTCTTCTGAGCGGGACTCTGGGGTTCGAAATGACCG
ACCAAGCGACGCCCAACCTGCCATCACGAGATTTCGATTCCACCGCCGCCTTCTATGAAAGGTTGGGCTT
CGGAATCGTTTTCCGGGACGCCGGCTGGATGATCCTCCAGCGCGGGGATCTCATGCTGGAGTTCTTCGCC
CACCCCAACTTGTTTATTGCAGCTTATAATGGTTACAAATAAAGCAATAGCATCACAAATTTCACAAATA
AAGCATTTTTTTCACTGCATTCTAGTTGTGGTTTGTCCAAACTCATCAATGTATCTTATCATGTCTGTAT
ACCGTCGACCTCTAGCTAGAGCTTGGCGTAATCATGGTCATAGCTGTTTCCTGTGTGAAATTGTTATCCG
CTCACAATTCCACACAACATACGAGCCGGAAGCATAAAGTGTAAAGCCTGGGGTGCCTAATGAGTGAGCT
AACTCACATTAATTGCGTTGCGCTCACTGCCCGCTTTCCAGTCGGGAAACCTGTCGTGCCAGCTGCATTA
ATGAATCGGCCAACGCGCGGGGAGAGGCGGTTTGCGTATTGGGCGCTCTTCCGCTTCCTCGCTCACTGAC
TCGCTGCGCTCGGTCGTTCGGCTGCGGCGAGCGGTATCAGCTCACTCAAAGGCGGTAATACGGTTATCCA
CAGAATCAGGGGATAACGCAGGAAAGAACATGTGAGCAAAAGGCCAGCAAAAGGCCAGGAACCGTAAAAA
GGCCGCGTTGCTGGCGTTTTTCCATAGGCTCCGCCCCCCTGACGAGCATCACAAAAATCGACGCTCAAGT
CAGAGGTGGCGAAACCCGACAGGACTATAAAGATACCAGGCGTTTCCCCCTGGAAGCTCCCTCGTGCGCT
CTCCTGTTCCGACCCTGCCGCTTACCGGATACCTGTCCGCCTTTCTCCCTTCGGGAAGCGTGGCGCTTTC
TCATAGCTCACGCTGTAGGTATCTCAGTTCGGTGTAGGTCGTTCGCTCCAAGCTGGGCTGTGTGCACGAA
CCCCCCGTTCAGCCCGACCGCTGCGCCTTATCCGGTAACTATCGTCTTGAGTCCAACCCGGTAAGACACG
ACTTATCGCCACTGGCAGCAGCCACTGGTAACAGGATTAGCAGAGCGAGGTATGTAGGCGGTGCTACAGA
GTTCTTGAAGTGGTGGCCTAACTACGGCTACACTAGAAGAACAGTATTTGGTATCTGCGCTCTGCTGAAG
CCAGTTACCTTCGGAAAAAGAGTTGGTAGCTCTTGATCCGGCAAACAAACCACCGCTGGTAGCGGTGGTT
TTTTTGTTTGCAAGCAGCAGATTACGCGCAGAAAAAAAGGATCTCAAGAAGATCCTTTGATCTTTTCTAC
GGGGTCTGACGCTCAGTGGAACGAAAACTCACGTTAAGGGATTTTGGTCATGAGATTATCAAAAAGGATC
TTCACCTAGATCCTTTTAAATTAAAAATGAAGTTTTAAATCAATCTAAAGTATATATGAGTAAACTTGGT
CTGACAGTTACCAATGCTTAATCAGTGAGGCACCTATCTCAGCGATCTGTCTATTTCGTTCATCCATAGT
TGCCTGACTCCCCGTCGTGTAGATAACTACGATACGGGAGGGCTTACCATCTGGCCCCAGTGCTGCAATG
ATACCGCGAGACCCACGCTCACCGGCTCCAGATTTATCAGCAATAAACCAGCCAGCCGGAAGGGCCGAGC
GCAGAAGTGGTCCTGCAACTTTATCCGCCTCCATCCAGTCTATTAATTGTTGCCGGGAAGCTAGAGTAAG
TAGTTCGCCAGTTAATAGTTTGCGCAACGTTGTTGCCATTGCTACAGGCATCGTGGTGTCACGCTCGTCG
TTTGGTATGGCTTCATTCAGCTCCGGTTCCCAACGATCAAGGCGAGTTACATGATCCCCCATGTTGTGCA
AAAAAGCGGTTAGCTCCTTCGGTCCTCCGATCGTTGTCAGAAGTAAGTTGGCCGCAGTGTTATCACTCAT
GGTTATGGCAGCACTGCATAATTCTCTTACTGTCATGCCATCCGTAAGATGCTTTTCTGTGACTGGTGAG
TACTCAACCAAGTCATTCTGAGAATAGTGTATGCGGCGACCGAGTTGCTCTTGCCCGGCGTCAATACGGG
ATAATACCGCGCCACATAGCAGAACTTTAAAAGTGCTCATCATTGGAAAACGTTCTTCGGGGCGAAAACT
CTCAAGGATCTTACCGCTGTTGAGATCCAGTTCGATGTAACCCACTCGTGCACCCAACTGATCTTCAGCA
TCTTTTACTTTCACCAGCGTTTCTGGGTGAGCAAAAACAGG
Features (pLannotate 1.2.2; 26 found; start..end, strand, type, name):
     58..162     -  promoter       AmpR promoter: bla
    221..273     -  misc_feature   bom (fragment): basis of mobility region from pBR322
    428..807     +  enhancer       CMV enhancer: human cytomegalovirus immediate early enhancer
    808..1011    +  promoter       CMV promoter: human cytomegalovirus (CMV) immediate early promoter
   1007..1040    +  LTR            5' LTR (truncated) (fragment): truncated 5' long terminal repeat (LTR) from HIV-1
   1056..1074    +  promoter       T7 promoter: promoter for bacteriophage T7 RNA polymerase
   1115..1135    +  CDS            capTEV™ (fragment): composite tag for in vivo biotinylation, TEV protease cleavage, and 6xHis tagging
   1136..1168    +  CDS            T7 tag (gene 10 leader): leader peptide from bacteriophage T7 gene 10 promotes efficient translation in E. coli
   1172..1195    +  CDS            Xpress™ tag: Xpress™ epitope tag, including an enterokinase recognition and cleavage site
   1202..1918    +  CDS            EGFP: EGFP is a basic (constitutively fluorescent) green fluorescent protein published in 1996, derived from Aequorea victoria. It is reported to be a rapidly-maturing weak dimer with moderate acid sensitivity.
   1925..4123    +  CDS            RAPGEF3 (fragment): RPGF3_HUMAN - Also known as CGEF1, EPAC, EPAC1. Experimental evidence at protein level: Swiss-Prot protein existence level 1. Guanine nucleotide exchange factor (GEF) for RAP1A and RAP2A small GTPases that is activated by binding cAMP. Through simultaneous binding of PDE3B to RAPGEF3 and PIK3R6 is assembled in a signaling complex in which it activates the PI3K gamma complex and which is involved in angiogenesis. Plays a role in the modulation of the cAMP- induced dynamic control of endothelial barrier function through a pathway that is independent on Rho-mediated signaling. Required for the ac
   4130..4822    +  CDS            TagRFP: TagRFP is a basic (constitutively fluorescent) red fluorescent protein published in 2007, derived from Entacmaea quadricolor. It has very low acid sensitivity.
   4889..4907    -  promoter       SP6 promoter: promoter for bacteriophage SP6 RNA polymerase
   4933..5157    +  polyA_signal   bGH poly(A) signal: bovine growth hormone polyadenylation signal
   5161..5182    +  promoter       SV40 promoter (fragment): SV40 enhancer and early promoter
   5203..5631    +  rep_origin     f1 ori (sequence partly withheld): f1 bacteriophage origin of replication; arrow indicates direction of (+) strand synthesis
   5645..5974    +  promoter       SV40 promoter: SV40 enhancer and early promoter
   6041..6832    +  CDS            neo: KKA2_KLEPN - Also known as kan, nptII. Experimental evidence at protein level: Swiss-Prot protein existence level 1. Resistance to kanamycin, neomycin, paromomycin, ribostamycin, butirosin and gentamicin B. From Klebsiella pneumoniae.
   6856..7014    +  CDS            ble (fragment): BLE_KLEPN - Experimental evidence at protein level: Swiss-Prot protein existence level 1. Binding protein with a strong affinity to the bleomycin family of antibiotics. Binds to CL990; an antimitotic-antibiotic compound. From Klebsiella pneumoniae.
   7009..7130    +  polyA_signal   SV40 poly(A) signal: SV40 polyadenylation signal
   7203..7219    -  protein_bind   lac operator: The lac repressor binds to the lac operator to inhibit transcription in E. coli. This inhibition can be relieved by adding lactose or isopropyl-β-D-thiogalactopyranoside (IPTG). lac repressor encoded by lacI
   7227..7257    -  promoter       lac promoter: promoter for the E. coli lac operon
   7272..7293    -  protein_bind   CAP binding site: CAP binding activates transcription in the presence of cAMP. E. coli catabolite activator protein
   7306..7398    -  CDS            lacI (fragment): lac repressor; lacI; The lac repressor binds to the lac operator to inhibit transcription in E. coli. This inhibition can be relieved by adding lactose or isopropyl-β-D-thiogalactopyranoside (IPTG).
   7581..8169    -  rep_origin     ori: high-copy-number ColE1/pMB1/pBR322/pUC origin of replication
   8340..57      -  CDS            AmpR (across the origin): β-lactamase; bla; confers resistance to ampicillin, carbenicillin, and related antibiotics
