[The description below was written by a language model from this plasmid's Addgene catalogue record and pLannotate feature annotations shown in this document.]
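Description:
pcDNA3-GR-ICUE2 is a mammalian expression plasmid of about 9.1 kb built on the Invitrogen pcDNA3 backbone. It encodes an improved green-red FRET biosensor for cAMP. In bacteria it is maintained at high copy from a ColE1/pUC-type origin under ampicillin selection (AmpR, β-lactamase). An SV40 promoter-driven neomycin phosphotransferase cassette with an SV40 polyadenylation signal allows G418 selection of stably transfected mammalian cells. The backbone also carries an f1 origin and flanking T7 and SP6 phage promoters. Small annotated fragments, such as the bom, lac region, ble and truncated HIV LTR hits, appear to be backbone remnants or short homology matches rather than functional modules.

The roughly 3.6 kb insert lies between BamHI and EcoRI sites and is expressed from the CMV immediate-early enhancer/promoter, with termination at the bovine growth hormone poly(A) signal. The open reading frame begins with a backbone-derived leader of 6xHis, T7 gene 10 leader and Xpress epitope (which includes an enterokinase site). This is followed by EGFP, a large fragment of human RAPGEF3 (EPAC1, a cAMP-activated Rap exchange factor), and a C-terminal red fluorescent protein. The catalogue names that protein as StagRFP, while the automated annotation labels it by its TagRFP parent. In this design EGFP acts as FRET donor and the red protein as acceptor. cAMP binding to the EPAC1 sensing domain changes its conformation and therefore the energy transfer between the two fluorophores, giving a ratiometric readout. The construct is intended for transfection into mammalian cells for live-cell imaging of cAMP dynamics, and its green-red spectral pairing is an alternative to cyan-yellow sensors.
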