Addgene plasmid #173017: pcDNA3-GR-ICUE2
Purpose: Improved green-red FRET based cAMP indicator.
Depositing lab: Jin Zhang. Depositing organization: University of California, San Diego (UCSD). Publication: A rationally enhanced red fluorescent protein expands the utility of FRET biosensors. Mo GCH, Posner C, Rodriguez EA, Sun T, Zhang J. Nat Commun. 2020 Apr 15;11(1):1848. doi: 10.1038/s41467-020-15687-x. PubMed 32296061.
Backbone
  Vector backbone: pcDNA3
  Backbone manufacturer: Invitrogen
  Backbone size w/o insert (bp): 5517
  Total vector size (bp): 9141
  Vector type: Mammalian Expression
  Selectable markers: Neomycin (select with G418)
Growth in bacteria
  Bacterial resistance: Ampicillin, 100 μg/mL
  Growth temperature: 37°C
  Growth strain: DH5alpha
  Copy number: High Copy
Gene/Insert
  Gene/Insert name: GR-ICUE2
  Insert size (bp): 3624
  Promoter: CMV
  Tag / fusion protein: 6xHIS - T7 tag (gene 10 leader) - Xpress (TM) tag (N terminal on backbone); EGFP (N terminal on insert); StagRFP (C terminal on insert)
  Cloning method: Restriction Enzyme; 5′ cloning site BamHI (not destroyed); 3′ cloning site EcoRI (not destroyed)
  Sequencing primers: 5′ CMV forward; 3′ BGH reverse
Terms and licenses: Academic/Nonprofit Terms; Industry Terms: Not Available to Industry
How to cite: pcDNA3-GR-ICUE2 was a gift from Jin Zhang (Addgene plasmid # 173017 ; http://n2t.net/addgene:173017 ; RRID:Addgene_173017)
